>Addgene plasmid #140227 | pSLQ8629 pHR-HREYBTATA-RR12EE345L-C term (406) dLbCpf1-2XNLS-miniVPR-mCherry-EFS-Puro-WPRE | addgene full sequence | sequence record 291996 | Addgene NGS Result
TAGCAACAGACATACAAACTAAAGAATTACAAAAACAAATTACAAAAATTCAAAATTTTCGGGTTTATTA
CAGGGACAGCAGAGATCCAGTTTATCGATGAGGCCCTTTCGTCTTCACTCGAGCGGATCCGACCTTGAGT
ACGTGCGTCTCTGCACGTATGGCGATTAAGACCTTGAGTACGTGCGTCTCTGCACGTATGGCGATTAAGA
CCTTGAGTACGTGCGTCTCTGCACGTATGGCGATTAAGACCTTGAGTACGTGCGTCTCTGCACGTATGGC
GATTAATCATATGCTCTAGAGGGTATATAATGGGGGCCACTAGTCTACTACCAGAAAGCTTACGCGTACG
ACCATGCTGGAGATCCGCGCCGCCTTCCTGCGCCAGCGCAACACCGCCCTGCGCACCGAGGTGGCCGAGC
TGGAGCAGGAGGTGCAGCGCCTGGAGAACGAGGTGAGCCAGTACGAGACCCGCTACGGCCCCCTGGGCGG
CGGCAAGGCTAGCGGAGGAGGTGGTGGAGGTGGAGGTGGAGGTCATATGGATCTGTCTGTGGTGGAGAAG
CTGAAGGAGATCATCATCCAGAAGGTGGATGAGATCTACAAGGTGTATGGCTCCTCTGAGAAGCTGTTCG
ACGCCGATTTTGTGCTGGAGAAGAGCCTGAAGAAGAACGACGCCGTGGTGGCCATCATGAAGGACCTGCT
GGATTCTGTGAAGAGCTTCGAGAATTACATCAAGGCCTTCTTTGGCGAGGGCAAGGAGACAAACAGGGAC
GAGTCCTTCTATGGCGATTTTGTGCTGGCCTACGACATCCTGCTGAAGGTGGACCACATCTACGATGCCA
TCCGCAATTATGTGACCCAGAAGCCCTACTCTAAGGATAAGTTCAAGCTGTATTTTCAGAACCCTCAGTT
CATGGGCGGCTGGGACAAGGATAAGGAGACAGACTATCGGGCCACCATCCTGAGATACGGCTCCAAGTAC
TATCTGGCCATCATGGATAAGAAGTACGCCAAGTGCCTGCAGAAGATCGACAAGGACGATGTGAACGGCA
ATTACGAGAAGATCAACTATAAGCTGCTGCCCGGCCCTAATAAGATGCTGCCAAAGGTGTTCTTTTCTAA
GAAGTGGATGGCCTACTATAACCCCAGCGAGGACATCCAGAAGATCTACAAGAATGGCACATTCAAGAAG
GGCGATATGTTTAACCTGAATGACTGTCACAAGCTGATCGACTTCTTTAAGGATAGCATCTCCCGGTATC
CAAAGTGGTCCAATGCCTACGATTTCAACTTTTCTGAGACAGAGAAGTATAAGGACATCGCCGGCTTTTA
CAGAGAGGTGGAGGAGCAGGGCTATAAGGTGAGCTTCGAGTCTGCCAGCAAGAAGGAGGTGGATAAGCTG
GTGGAGGAGGGCAAGCTGTATATGTTCCAGATCTATAACAAGGACTTTTCCGATAAGTCTCACGGCACAC
CCAATCTGCACACCATGTACTTCAAGCTGCTGTTTGACGAGAACAATCACGGACAGATCAGGCTGAGCGG
AGGAGCAGAGCTGTTCATGAGGCGCGCCTCCCTGAAGAAGGAGGAGCTGGTGGTGCACCCAGCCAACTCC
CCTATCGCCAACAAGAATCCAGATAATCCCAAGAAAACCACAACCCTGTCCTACGACGTGTATAAGGATA
AGAGGTTTTCTGAGGACCAGTACGAGCTGCACATCCCAATCGCCATCAATAAGTGCCCCAAGAACATCTT
CAAGATCAATACAGAGGTGCGCGTGCTGCTGAAGCACGACGATAACCCCTATGTGATCGGCATCGCCAGG
GGCGAGCGCAATCTGCTGTATATCGTGGTGGTGGACGGCAAGGGCAACATCGTGGAGCAGTATTCCCTGA
ACGAGATCATCAACAACTTCAACGGCATCAGGATCAAGACAGATTACCACTCTCTGCTGGACAAGAAGGA
GAAGGAGAGGTTCGAGGCCCGCCAGAACTGGACCTCCATCGAGAATATCAAGGAGCTGAAGGCCGGCTAT
ATCTCTCAGGTGGTGCACAAGATCTGCGAGCTGGTGGAGAAGTACGATGCCGTGATCGCCCTGGAGGACC
TGAACTCTGGCTTTAAGAATAGCCGCGTGAAGGTGGAGAAGCAGGTGTATCAGAAGTTCGAGAAGATGCT
GATCGATAAGCTGAACTACATGGTGGACAAGAAGTCTAATCCTTGTGCAACAGGCGGCGCCCTGAAGGGC
TATCAGATCACCAATAAGTTCGAGAGCTTTAAGTCCATGTCTACCCAGAACGGCTTCATCTTTTACATCC
CTGCCTGGCTGACATCCAAGATCGATCCATCTACCGGCTTTGTGAACCTGCTGAAAACCAAGTATACCAG
CATCGCCGATTCCAAGAAGTTCATCAGCTCCTTTGACAGGATCATGTACGTGCCCGAGGAGGATCTGTTC
GAGTTTGCCCTGGACTATAAGAACTTCTCTCGCACAGACGCCGATTACATCAAGAAGTGGAAGCTGTACT
CCTACGGCAACCGGATCAGAATCTTCCGGAATCCTAAGAAGAACAACGTGTTCGACTGGGAGGAGGTGTG
CCTGACCAGCGCCTATAAGGAGCTGTTCAACAAGTACGGCATCAATTATCAGCAGGGCGATATCAGAGCC
CTGCTGTGCGAGCAGTCCGACAAGGCCTTCTACTCTAGCTTTATGGCCCTGATGAGCCTGATGCTGCAGA
TGCGGAACAGCATCACAGGCCGCACCGACGTGGATTTTCTGATCAGCCCTGTGAAGAACTCCGACGGCAT
CTTCTACGATAGCCGGAACTATGAGGCCCAGGAGAATGCCATCCTGCCAAAGAACGCCGACGCCAATGGC
GCCTATAACATCGCCAGAAAGGTGCTGTGGGCCATCGGCCAGTTCAAGAAGGCCGAGGACGAGAAGCTGG
ATAAGGTGAAGATCGCCATCTCTAACAAGGAGTGGCTGGAGTACGCCCAGACCAGCGTGAAGCACGGATC
CTATCCCTATGACGTGCCCGATTATGCCAGCCTGGGCAGCGGCTCCCCCAAGAAAAAACGCAAGGTGGAA
GATCCTAAGAAAAAGCGGAAAGTGGACGGCATTGGTAGTGGGAGCAACGGCAGCAGCCTCGATGCTTTAG
ACGATTTTGACTTAGATATGCTTGGTTCAGACGCGTTAGACGACTTCGACCTAGACATGTTAGGCTCAGA
TGCATTGGACGACTTCGATTTAGATATGTTGGGCTCCGATGCCCTAGATGACTTTGATCTAGATATGCTA
GGTAGTCCCAAAAAGAAGAGGAAAGTGGGATCCGTCCTTCCGCAAGCGCCTGCCCCAGCGCCTGCACCGG
CAATGGTGTCCGCCCTCGCACAGGCCCCTGCGCCCGTCCCCGTGCTCGCGCCTGGACCGCCCCAGGCGGT
CGCTCCACCGGCTCCGAAGCCGACGCAGGCCGGAGAGGGAACACTCTCCGAAGCACTTCTTCAACTCCAG
TTTGATGACGAGGATCTTGGAGCACTCCTTGGAAACTCGACAGACCCTGCGGTGTTTACCGACCTCGCGT
CAGTAGATAACTCCGAATTTCAGCAGCTTTTGAACCAGGGTATCCCGGTCGCGCCACATACAACGGAGCC
CATGTTGATGGAATACCCCGAAGCAATCACGAGACTTGTGACGGGAGCGCAGCGGCCTCCCGATCCCGCA
CCCGCACCTTTGGGGGCACCTGGCCTCCCTAACGGACTTTTGAGCGGCGACGAGGATTTCTCCTCCATCG
CCGATATGGATTTCTCAGCCTTGCTGTCAGGCTCTGGCAGCGGCAGCGACCTTTCCCATCCGCCCCCAAG
GGGCCATCTGGATGAGCTGACAACCACACTTGAGTCCATGACCGAGGATCTGAACCTGGACTCACCCCTG
ACCCCGGAATTGAACGAGATTCTGGATACCTTCCTGAACGACGAGTGCCTCTTGCATGCCATGCATATCA
GCACAGGACTGTCCATCTTCGACACATCTCTGTTTGGCAGCAGCGGATCCATGGTGAGCAAGGGCGAGGA
GGATAACATGGCCATCATCAAGGAGTTCATGCGCTTCAAGGTGCACATGGAGGGCTCCGTGAACGGCCAC
GAGTTCGAGATCGAGGGCGAGGGCGAGGGCCGCCCCTACGAGGGCACCCAGACCGCCAAGCTGAAGGTGA
CCAAGGGTGGCCCCCTGCCCTTCGCCTGGGACATCCTGTCCCCTCAGTTCATGTACGGCTCCAAGGCCTA
CGTGAAGCACCCCGCCGACATCCCCGACTACTTGAAGCTGTCCTTCCCCGAGGGCTTCAAGTGGGAGCGC
GTGATGAACTTCGAGGACGGCGGCGTGGTGACCGTGACCCAGGACTCCTCCCTGCAGGACGGCGAGTTCA
TCTACAAGGTGAAGCTGCGCGGCACCAACTTCCCCTCCGACGGCCCCGTAATGCAGAAGAAGACCATGGG
CTGGGAGGCCTCCTCCGAGCGGATGTACCCCGAGGACGGCGCCCTGAAGGGCGAGATCAAGCAGAGGCTG
AAGCTGAAGGACGGCGGCCACTACGACGCTGAGGTCAAGACCACCTACAAGGCCAAGAAGCCCGTGCAGC
TGCCCGGCGCCTACAACGTCAACATCAAGTTGGACATCACCTCCCACAACGAGGACTACACCATCGTGGA
ACAGTACGAACGCGCCGAGGGCCGCCACTCCACCGGCGGCATGGACGAGCTGTACAAGTAAGTCGACGGG
CAGAGCGCACATCGCCCACAGTCCCCGAGAAGTTGGGGGGAGGGGTCGGCAATTGATCCGGTGCCTAGAG
AAGGTGGCGCGGGGTAAACTGGGAAAGTGATGTCGTGTACTGGCTCCGCCTTTTTCCCGAGGGTGGGGGA
GAACCGTATATAAGTGCAGTAGTCGCCGTGAACGTTCTTTTTCGCAACGGGTTTGCCGCCAGAACACAGG
ACCGGTACCATGACCGAGTACAAGCCCACGGTGCGCCTCGCCACCCGCGACGACGTCCCCCGGGCCGTAC
GCACCCTCGCCGCCGCGTTCGCCGACTACCCCGCCACGCGCCACACCGTCGACCCGGACCGCCACATCGA
GCGGGTCACCGAGCTGCAAGAACTCTTCCTCACGCGCGTCGGGCTCGACATCGGCAAGGTGTGGGTCGCG
GACGACGGCGCCGCGGTGGCGGTCTGGACCACGCCGGAGAGCGTCGAAGCGGGGGCGGTGTTCGCCGAGA
TCGGCCCGCGCATGGCCGAGTTGAGCGGTTCCCGGCTGGCCGCGCAGCAACAGATGGAAGGCCTCCTGGC
GCCGCACCGGCCCAAGGAGCCCGCGTGGTTCCTGGCCACCGTCGGCGTTTCTCCAGACCACCAGGGCAAG
GGTCTGGGCAGCGCCGTCGTGCTCCCCGGAGTGGAGGCGGCCGAGCGCGCCGGGGTGCCCGCCTTCCTGG
AGACCTCCGCGCCCCGCAACCTCCCCTTCTACGAGCGGCTCGGCTTCACCGTCACCGCCGACGTCGAGGT
GCCCGAAGGACCGCGCACCTGGTGCATGACCCGCAAGCCCGGTGCCTAAAATCAACCTCTGGATTACAAA
ATTTGTGAAAGATTGACTGGTATTCTTAACTATGTTGCTCCTTTTACGCTATGTGGATACGCTGCTTTAA
TGCCTTTGTATCATGCTATTGCTTCCCGTATGGCTTTCATTTTCTCCTCCTTGTATAAATCCTGGTTGCT
GTCTCTTTATGAGGAGTTGTGGCCCGTTGTCAGGCAACGTGGCGTGGTGTGCACTGTGTTTGCTGACGCA
ACCCCCACTGGTTGGGGCATTGCCACCACCTGTCAGCTCCTTTCCGGGACTTTCGCTTTCCCCCTCCCTA
TTGCCACGGCGGAACTCATCGCCGCCTGCCTTGCCCGCTGCTGGACAGGGGCTCGGCTGTTGGGCACTGA
CAATTCCGTGGTGTTGTCGGGGAAGCTGACGTCCTTTCCATGGCTGCTCGCCTGTGTTGCCACCTGGATT
CTGCGCGGGACGTCCTTCTGCTACGTCCCTTCGGCCCTCAATCCAGCGGACCTTCCTTCCCGCGGCCTGC
TGCCGGCTCTGCGGCCTCTTCCGCGTCTTCGCCTTCGCCCTCAGACGAGTCGGATCTCCCTTTGGGCCGC
CTCCCCGCCTGGAATTCGAGCTCGGCCTCGAGGGAATTAATTCGAGCTCGGTACCTTTAAGACCAATGAC
TTACAAGGCAGCTGTAGATCTTAGCCACTTTTTAAAAGAAAAGGGGGGACTGGAAGGGCTAATTCACTCC
CAACGAAGACAAGATCTGCTTTTTGCTTGTACTGGGTCTCTCTGGTTAGACCAGATCTGAGCCTGGGAGC
TCTCTGGCTAACTAGGGAACCCACTGCTTAAGCCTCAATAAAGCTTGCCTTGAGTGCTTCAAGTAGTGTG
TGCCCGTCTGTTGTGTGACTCTGGTAACTAGAGATCCCTCAGACCCTTTTAGTCAGTGTGGAAAATCTCT
AGCAGCATCTAGAATTAATTCCGTGTATTCTATAGTGTCACCTAAATCGTATGTGTATGATACATAAGGT
TATGTATTAATTGTAGCCGCGTTCTAACGACAATATGTACAAGCCTAATTGTGTAGCATCTGGCTTACTG
AAGCAGACCCTATCATCTCTCTCGTAAACTGCCGTCAGAGTCGGTTTGGTTGGACGAACCTTCTGAGTTT
CTGGTAACGCCGTCCCGCACCCGGAAATGGTCAGCGAACCAATCAGCAGGGTCATCGCTAGCCAGATCCT
CTACGCCGGACGCATCGTGGCCGGCATCACCGGCGCCACAGGTGCGGTTGCTGGCGCCTATATCGCCGAC
ATCACCGATGGGGAAGATCGGGCTCGCCACTTCGGGCTCATGAGCGCTTGTTTCGGCGTGGGTATGGTGG
CAGGCCCCGTGGCCGGGGGACTGTTGGGCGCCATCTCCTTGCATGCACCATTCCTTGCGGCGGCGGTGCT
CAACGGCCTCAACCTACTACTGGGCTGCTTCCTAATGCAGGAGTCGCATAAGGGAGAGCGTCGAATGGTG
CACTCTCAGTACAATCTGCTCTGATGCCGCATAGTTAAGCCAGCCCCGACACCCGCCAACACCCGCTGAC
GCGCCCTGACGGGCTTGTCTGCTCCCGGCATCCGCTTACAGACAAGCTGTGACCGTCTCCGGGAGCTGCA
TGTGTCAGAGGTTTTCACCGTCATCACCGAAACGCGCGAGACGAAAGGGCCTCGTGATACGCCTATTTTT
ATAGGTTAATGTCATGATAATAATGGTTTCTTAGACGTCAGGTGGCACTTTTCGGGGAAATGTGCGCGGA
ACCCCTATTTGTTTATTTTTCTAAATACATTCAAATATGTATCCGCTCATGAGACAATAACCCTGATAAA
TGCTTCAATAATATTGAAAAAGGAAGAGTATGAGTATTCAACATTTCCGTGTCGCCCTTATTCCCTTTTT
TGCGGCATTTTGCCTTCCTGTTTTTGCTCACCCAGAAACGCTGGTGAAAGTAAAAGATGCTGAAGATCAG
TTGGGTGCACGAGTGGGTTACATCGAACTGGATCTCAACAGCGGTAAGATCCTTGAGAGTTTTCGCCCCG
AAGAACGTTTTCCAATGATGAGCACTTTTAAAGTTCTGCTATGTGGCGCGGTATTATCCCGTATTGACGC
CGGGCAAGAGCAACTCGGTCGCCGCATACACTATTCTCAGAATGACTTGGTTGAGTACTCACCAGTCACA
GAAAAGCATCTTACGGATGGCATGACAGTAAGAGAATTATGCAGTGCTGCCATAACCATGAGTGATAACA
CTGCGGCCAACTTACTTCTGACAACGATCGGAGGACCGAAGGAGCTAACCGCTTTTTTGCACAACATGGG
GGATCATGTAACTCGCCTTGATCGTTGGGAACCGGAGCTGAATGAAGCCATACCAAACGACGAGCGTGAC
ACCACGATGCCTGTAGCAATGGCAACAACGTTGCGCAAACTATTAACTGGCGAACTACTTACTCTAGCTT
CCCGGCAACAATTAATAGACTGGATGGAGGCGGATAAAGTTGCAGGACCACTTCTGCGCTCGGCCCTTCC
GGCTGGCTGGTTTATTGCTGATAAATCTGGAGCCGGTGAGCGTGGGTCTCGCGGTATCATTGCAGCACTG
GGGCCAGATGGTAAGCCCTCCCGTATCGTAGTTATCTACACGACGGGGAGTCAGGCAACTATGGATGAAC
GAAATAGACAGATCGCTGAGATAGGTGCCTCACTGATTAAGCATTGGTAACTGTCAGACCAAGTTTACTC
ATATATACTTTAGATTGATTTAAAACTTCATTTTTAATTTAAAAGGATCTAGGTGAAGATCCTTTTTGAT
AATCTCATGACCAAAATCCCTTAACGTGAGTTTTCGTTCCACTGAGCGTCAGACCCCGTAGAAAAGATCA
AAGGATCTTCTTGAGATCCTTTTTTTCTGCGCGTAATCTGCTGCTTGCAAACAAAAAAACCACCGCTACC
AGCGGTGGTTTGTTTGCCGGATCAAGAGCTACCAACTCTTTTTCCGAAGGTAACTGGCTTCAGCAGAGCG
CAGATACCAAATACTGTTCTTCTAGTGTAGCCGTAGTTAGGCCACCACTTCAAGAACTCTGTAGCACCGC
CTACATACCTCGCTCTGCTAATCCTGTTACCAGTGGCTGCTGCCAGTGGCGATAAGTCGTGTCTTACCGG
GTTGGACTCAAGACGATAGTTACCGGATAAGGCGCAGCGGTCGGGCTGAACGGGGGGTTCGTGCACACAG
CCCAGCTTGGAGCGAACGACCTACACCGAACTGAGATACCTACAGCGTGAGCTATGAGAAAGCGCCACGC
TTCCCGAAGGGAGAAAGGCGGACAGGTATCCGGTAAGCGGCAGGGTCGGAACAGGAGAGCGCACGAGGGA
GCTTCCAGGGGGAAACGCCTGGTATCTTTATAGTCCTGTCGGGTTTCGCCACCTCTGACTTGAGCGTCGA
TTTTTGTGATGCTCGTCAGGGGGGCGGAGCCTATGGAAAAACGCCAGCAACGCGGCCTTTTTACGGTTCC
TGGCCTTTTGCTGGCCTTTTGCTCACATGTTCTTTCCTGCGTTATCCCCTGATTCTGTGGATAACCGTAT
TACCGCCTTTGAGTGAGCTGATACCGCTCGCCGCAGCCGAACGACCGAGCGCAGCGAGTCAGTGAGCGAG
GAAGCGGAAGAGCGCCCAATACGCAAACCGCCTCTCCCCGCGCGTTGGCCGATTCATTAATGCAGCTGTG
GAATGTGTGTCAGTTAGGGTGTGGAAAGTCCCCAGGCTCCCCAGCAGGCAGAAGTATGCAAAGCATGCAT
CTCAATTAGTCAGCAACCAGGTGTGGAAAGTCCCCAGGCTCCCCAGCAGGCAGAAGTATGCAAAGCATGC
ATCTCAATTAGTCAGCAACCATAGTCCCGCCCCTAACTCCGCCCATCCCGCCCCTAACTCCGCCCAGTTC
CGCCCATTCTCCGCCCCATGGCTGACTAATTTTTTTTATTTATGCAGAGGCCGAGGCCGCCTCGGCCTCT
GAGCTATTCCAGAAGTAGTGAGGAGGCTTTTTTGGAGGCCTAGGCTTTTGCAAAAAGCTTGGACACAAGA
CAGGCTTGCGAGATATGTTTGAGAATACCACTTTATCCCGCGTCAGGGAGAGGCAGTGCGTAAAAAGACG
CGGACTCATGTGAAATACTGGTTTTTAGTGCGCCAGATCTCTATAATCTCGCGCAACCTATTTTCCCCTC
GAACACTTTTTAAGCCGTAGATAAACAGGCTGGGACACTTCACATGAGCGAAAAATACATCGTCACCTGG
GACATGTTGCAGATCCATGCACGTAAACTCGCAAGCCGACTGATGCCTTCTGAACAATGGAAAGGCATTA
TTGCCGTAAGCCGTGGCGGTCTGTACCGGGTGCGTTACTGGCGCGTGAACTGGGTATTCGTCATGTCGAT
ACCGTTTGTATTTCCAGCTACGATCACGACAACCAGCGCGAGCTTAAAGTGCTGAAACGCGCAGAAGGCG
ATGGCGAAGGCTTCATCGTTATTGATGACCTGGTGGATACCGGTGGTACTGCGGTTGCGATTCGTGAAAT
GTATCCAAAAGCGCACTTTGTCACCATCTTCGCAAAACCGGCTGGTCGTCCGCTGGTTGATGACTATGTT
GTTGATATCCCGCAAGATACCTGGATTGAACAGCCGTGGGATATGGGCGTCGTATTCGTCCCGCCAATCT
CCGGTCGCTAATCTTTTCAACGCCTGGCACTGCCGGGCGTTGTTCTTTTTAACTTCAGGCGGGTTACAAT
AGTTTCCAGTAAGTATTCTGGAGGCTGCATCCATGACACAGGCAAACCTGAGCGAAACCCTGTTCAAACC
CCGCTTTAAACATCCTGAAACCTCGACGCTAGTCCGCCGCTTTAATCACGGCGCACAACCGCCTGTGCAG
TCGGCCCTTGATGGTAAAACCATCCCTCACTGGTATCGCATGATTAACCGTCTGATGTGGATCTGGCGCG
GCATTGACCCACGCGAAATCCTCGACGTCCAGGCACGTATTGTGATGAGCGATGCCGAACGTACCGACGA
TGATTTATACGATACGGTGATTGGCTACCGTGGCGGCAACTGGATTTATGAGTGGGCCCCGGATCTTTGT
GAAGGAACCTTACTTCTGTGGTGTGACATAATTGGACAAACTACCTACAGAGATTTAAAGCTCTAAGGTA
AATATAAAATTTTTAAGTGTATAATGTGTTAAACTACTGATTCTAATTGTTTGTGTATTTTAGATTCCAA
CCTATGGAACTGATGAATGGGAGCAGTGGTGGAATGCCTTTAATGAGGAAAACCTGTTTTGCTCAGAAGA
AATGCCATCTAGTGATGATGAGGCTACTGCTGACTCTCAACATTCTACTCCTCCAAAAAAGAAGAGAAAG
GTAGAAGACCCCAAGGACTTTCCTTCAGAATTGCTAAGTTTTTTGAGTCATGCTGTGTTTAGTAATAGAA
CTCTTGCTTGCTTTGCTATTTACACCACAAAGGAAAAAGCTGCACTGCTATACAAGAAAATTATGGAAAA
ATATTCTGTAACCTTTATAAGTAGGCATAACAGTTATAATCATAACATACTGTTTTTTCTTACTCCACAC
AGGCATAGAGTGTCTGCTATTAATAACTATGCTCAAAAATTGTGTACCTTTAGCTTTTTAATTTGTAAAG
GGGTTAATAAGGAATATTTGATGTATAGTGCCTTGACTAGAGATCATAATCAGCCATACCACATTTGTAG
AGGTTTTACTTGCTTTAAAAAACCTCCCACACCTCCCCCTGAACCTGAAACATAAAATGAATGCAATTGT
TGTTGTTAACTTGTTTATTGCAGCTTATAATGGTTACAAATAAAGCAATAGCATCACAAATTTCACAAAT
AAAGCATTTTTTTCACTGCATTCTAGTTGTGGTTTGTCCAAACTCATCAATGTATCTTATCATGTCTGGA
TCAACTGGATAACTCAAGCTAACCAAAATCATCCCAAACTTCCCACCCCATACCCTATTACCACTGCCAA
TTACCTGTGGTTTCATTTACTCTAAACCTGTGATTCCTCTGAATTATTTTCATTTTAAAGAAATTGTATT
TGTTAAATATGTACTACAAACTTAGTAGTTGGAAGGGCTAATTCACTCCCAAAGAAGACAAGATATCCTT
GATCTGTGGATCTACCACACACAAGGCTACTTCCCTGATTAGCAGAACTACACACCAGGGCCAGGGGTCA
GATATCCACTGACCTTTGGATGGTGCTACAAGCTAGTACCAGTTGAGCCAGATAAGGTAGAAGAGGCCAA
TAAAGGAGAGAACACCAGCTTGTTACACCCTGTGAGCCTGCATGGGATGGATGACCCGGAGAGAGAAGTG
TTAGAGTGGAGGTTTGACAGCCGCCTAGCATTTCATCACGTGGCCCGAGAGCTGCATCCGGAGTACTTCA
AGAACTGCTGATATCGAGCTTGCTACAAGGGACTTTCCGCTGGGGACTTTCCAGGGAGGCGTGGCCTGGG
CGGGACTGGGGAGTGGCGAGCCCTCAGATCCTGCATATAAGCAGCTGCTTTTTGCCTGTACTGGGTCTCT
CTGGTTAGACCAGATCTGAGCCTGGGAGCTCTCTGGCTAACTAGGGAACCCACTGCTTAAGCCTCAATAA
AGCTTGCCTTGAGTGCTTCAAGTAGTGTGTGCCCGTCTGTTGTGTGACTCTGGTAACTAGAGATCCCTCA
GACCCTTTTAGTCAGTGTGGAAAATCTCTAGCAGTGGCGCCCGAACAGGGACTTGAAAGCGAAAGGGAAA
CCAGAGGAGCTCTCTCGACGCAGGACTCGGCTTGCTGAAGCGCGCACGGCAAGAGGCGAGGGGCGGCGAC
TGGTGAGTACGCCAAAAATTTTGACTAGCGGAGGCTAGAAGGAGAGAGATGGGTGCGAGAGCGTCAGTAT
TAAGCGGGGGAGAATTAGATCGCGATGGGAAAAAATTCGGTTAAGGCCAGGGGGAAAGAAAAAATATAAA
TTAAAACATATAGTATGGGCAAGCAGGGAGCTAGAACGATTCGCAGTTAATCCTGGCCTGTTAGAAACAT
CAGAAGGCTGTAGACAAATACTGGGACAGCTACAACCATCCCTTCAGACAGGATCAGAAGAACTTAGATC
ATTATATAATACAGTAGCAACCCTCTATTGTGTGCATCAAAGGATAGAGATAAAAGACACCAAGGAAGCT
TTAGACAAGATAGAGGAAGAGCAAAACAAAAGTAAGACCACCGCACAGCAAGCGGCCGGCCGCTGATCTT
CAGACCTGGAGGAGGAGATATGAGGGACAATTGGAGAAGTGAATTATATAAATATAAAGTAGTAAAAATT
GAACCATTAGGAGTAGCACCCACCAAGGCAAAGAGAAGAGTGGTGCAGAGAGAAAAAAGAGCAGTGGGAA
TAGGAGCTTTGTTCCTTGGGTTCTTGGGAGCAGCAGGAAGCACTATGGGCGCAGCGTCAATGACGCTGAC
GGTACAGGCCAGACAATTATTGTCTGGTATAGTGCAGCAGCAGAACAATTTGCTGAGGGCTATTGAGGCG
CAACAGCATCTGTTGCAACTCACAGTCTGGGGCATCAAGCAGCTCCAGGCAAGAATCCTGGCTGTGGAAA
GATACCTAAAGGATCAACAGCTCCTGGGGATTTGGGGTTGCTCTGGAAAACTCATTTGCACCACTGCTGT
GCCTTGGAATGCTAGTTGGAGTAATAAATCTCTGGAACAGATTTGGAATCACACGACCTGGATGGAGTGG
GACAGAGAAATTAACAATTACACAAGCTTAATACACTCCTTAATTGAAGAATCGCAAAACCAGCAAGAAA
AGAATGAACAAGAATTATTGGAATTAGATAAATGGGCAAGTTTGTGGAATTGGTTTAACATAACAAATTG
GCTGTGGTATATAAAATTATTCATAATGATAGTAGGAGGCTTGGTAGGTTTAAGAATAGTTTTTGCTGTA
CTTTCTATAGTGAATAGAGTTAGGCAGGGATATTCACCATTATCGTTTCAGACCCACCTCCCAACCCCGA
GGGGACCCGACAGGCCCGAAGGAATAGAAGAAGAAGGTGGAGAGAGAGACAGAGACAGATCCATTCGATT
AGTGAACGGATCTCGACGGTATCGCCAAATGGCAGTATTCATCCACAATTTTAAAAGAAAAGGGGGGATT
GGGGGGTACAGTGCAGGGGAAAGAATAGTAGACATAA
Features (pLannotate 1.2.2; 34 found; start..end, strand, type, name):
    540..3005    +  CDS            LbCpf1 (fragment): CRISPR-associated protein from Lachnospiraceae bacterium ND2006 (Zetsche et al., 2015)
   3150..3172    +  CDS            VP48 (fragment): 3 tandem repeats of the minimal activation domain of herpes simplex virus VP16 (Cheng et al., 2013)
   3429..3809    +  CDS            RELA (fragment): TF65_HUMAN - Also known as NFKB3. Experimental evidence at protein level: Swiss-Prot protein existence level 1. NF-kappa-B is a pleiotropic transcription factor present in almost all cell types and is the endpoint of a series of signal transduction events that are initiated by a vast array of stimuli related to many biological processes such as inflammation, immunity, differentiation, cell growth, tumorigenesis and apoptosis. NF-kappa-B is a homo- or heterodimeric complex formed by the Rel-like domain- containing proteins RELA/p65, RELB, NFKB1/p105, NFKB1/p50, REL and NFKB2/p52. The heterodime
   3828..4025    +  CDS            Rta AD (fragment): transcriptional activation domain from the human herpesvirus 4 (Epstein-Barr virus) replication and transcription activator Rta/BRLF1 (Hardwick et al., 1992; Chavez et al., 2015)
   4041..4748    +  CDS            mCherry: mCherry is a basic (constitutively fluorescent) red fluorescent protein published in 2004, derived from Discosoma sp.. It is reported to be a very rapidly-maturing monomer with low acid sensitivity.
   4758..4969    +  promoter       EF-1α core promoter: core promoter for human elongation factor EF-1α
   4980..5577    +  CDS            PuroR (fragment): puromycin N-acetyltransferase; pac from Streptomyces alboniger; confers resistance to puromycin
   5580..6168    +  misc_feature   WPRE: woodchuck hepatitis virus posttranscriptional regulatory element
   6211..6279    +  CDS            nef (fragment): NEF_HV1Z2 - Experimental evidence at protein level: Swiss-Prot protein existence level 1. Extracellular Nef protein targets CD4(+) T-lymphocytes for apoptosis by interacting with CXCR4 surface receptors. From Human immunodeficiency virus type 1 group M subtype D (isolate Z2/CDC-Z34) (HIV-1).
   6281..6514    +  LTR            3' LTR (ΔU3): self-inactivating 3' long terminal repeat (LTR) from HIV-1
   6539..6557    -  promoter       SP6 promoter: promoter for bacteriophage SP6 RNA polymerase
   6785..7064    +  CDS            TcR (fragment): tetracycline efflux protein; tet; confers resistance to tetracycline
   7065..7113    -  misc_feature   bom (fragment): basis of mobility region from pBR322
   7215..7250    -  CDS            rop (fragment): Rop protein, which maintains plasmids at low copy number; rop
   7345..7449    +  promoter       AmpR promoter: bla
   7450..8310    +  CDS            AmpR: β-lactamase; bla; confers resistance to ampicillin, carbenicillin, and related antibiotics
   8481..9069    +  rep_origin     ori: high-copy-number ColE1/pMB1/pBR322/pUC origin of replication
   9252..9308    +  CDS            lacI (fragment): lac repressor; lacI; The lac repressor binds to the lac operator to inhibit transcription in E. coli. This inhibition can be relieved by adding lactose or isopropyl-β-D-thiogalactopyranoside (IPTG).
   9315..9644    +  promoter       SV40 promoter: SV40 enhancer and early promoter
   9844..9963    +  CDS            gpt (fragment): XGPT_ECOLI - Also known as gpp, gxu. Experimental evidence at protein level: Swiss-Prot protein existence level 1. Purine salvage pathway enzyme that catalyzes the transfer of the ribosyl-5-phosphate group from 5-phospho-alpha-D-ribose 1- diphosphate (PRPP) to the N9 position of the 6-oxopurines guanine and xanthine to form the corresponding ribonucleotides GMP (guanosine 5'- monophosphate) and XMP (xanthosine 5'-monophosphate), with the release of PPi. To a lesser extent, also acts on hypoxanthine (PubMed:9100006, PubMed:3886014). Does not ribophosphorylate adenine (PubMed:3886014). From Esch
   9963..10298   +  CDS            gpt (fragment): XGPT_ECOLI - Also known as gpp, gxu. Experimental evidence at protein level: Swiss-Prot protein existence level 1. Purine salvage pathway enzyme that catalyzes the transfer of the ribosyl-5-phosphate group from 5-phospho-alpha-D-ribose 1- diphosphate (PRPP) to the N9 position of the 6-oxopurines guanine and xanthine to form the corresponding ribonucleotides GMP (guanosine 5'- monophosphate) and XMP (xanthosine 5'-monophosphate), with the release of PPi. To a lesser extent, also acts on hypoxanthine (PubMed:9100006, PubMed:3886014). Does not ribophosphorylate adenine (PubMed:3886014). From Esch
  10393..10698   +  CDS            frsA (fragment): FRSA_ECOLI - Also known as yafA. Experimental evidence at protein level: Swiss-Prot protein existence level 1. Catalyzes the hydrolysis of esters (PubMed:15808744). Displays esterase activity toward pNP-butyrate (PubMed:15808744). May stimulate mixed-acid fermentation by acting as a fermentation/respiration switch that down-regulates respiration and up- regulates fermentation rates (PubMed:15169777). From Escherichia coli (strain K12).
  10702..10776   +  CDS            small t antigen (fragment): SV40 (simian virus 40) small t antigen
  10778..10843   +  intron         small t intron: SV40 (simian virus 40) small t antigen intron
  10973..10993   +  CDS            SV40 NLS: nuclear localization signal of SV40 (simian virus 40) large T antigen
  11312..11395   +  CDS            large T antigen (fragment): large T antigen from SV40 (simian virus 40)
  11418..11552   +  polyA_signal   SV40 poly(A) signal: SV40 polyadenylation signal
  11719..12048   +  CDS            nef (fragment): NEF_HV1BR - Experimental evidence at protein level: Swiss-Prot protein existence level 1. Extracellular Nef protein targets CD4(+) T-lymphocytes for apoptosis by interacting with CXCR4 surface receptors (PubMed:14990729). From Human immunodeficiency virus type 1 group M subtype B (isolate BRU/LAI) (HIV-1).
  12096..12353   +  LTR            5' LTR (truncated): truncated 5' long terminal repeat (LTR) from HIV-1
  12400..12525   +  misc_feature   HIV-1 Ψ: packaging signal of human immunodeficiency virus type 1
  12509..12847   +  CDS            HIV-1 gag (fragment): gag protein from human immunodeficiency virus 1; gag
  13022..13255   +  misc_feature   RRE: The Rev response element (RRE) of HIV-1 allows for Rev-dependent mRNA export from the nucleus to the cytoplasm.
  13632..13732   +  CDS            Rev (fragment): human immunodeficiency virus 1 (HIV-1) Rev protein; rev; enhances nuclear export of unspliced and incompletely spliced viral mRNAs
  13769..59      +  misc_feature   cPPT/CTS (across the origin): central polypurine tract and central termination sequence of HIV-1
