[The description below was written by a language model from this plasmid's Addgene catalogue record and pLannotate feature annotations shown in this document.]
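Description:
pSLQ8629 is a self-inactivating HIV-1-based lentiviral transfer plasmid built on the pHR backbone for expression in mammalian cells. It is propagated in E. coli through a high-copy ColE1/pUC-type origin with ampicillin resistance (AmpR/bla). The viral portion comprises a truncated 5′ LTR, the Ψ packaging signal with a partial gag sequence, the Rev response element, cPPT/CTS and a ΔU3 3′ LTR. These elements allow the cassette between the LTRs to be packaged, reverse-transcribed and integrated while leaving the integrated LTR promoter disabled. Outside the LTRs, the backbone also carries pBR322 remnants and an SV40 promoter–gpt–SV40 poly(A) unit that are legacy sequences.

The payload is a synthetic fusion protein placed under a hypoxia-responsive promoter (HRE elements with a YB TATA minimal promoter, according to the name; this promoter was not annotated in the feature table). The fusion starts with the RR12EE345L leucine zipper. It continues with the C-terminal half of nuclease-dead Lachnospiraceae Cas12a (dLbCpf1) split at position 406, two nuclear localization signals, the miniVPR transcriptional activator (detected as VP16-derived, RELA/p65 and Epstein-Barr virus Rta activation-domain fragments) and mCherry as a fluorescent reporter. Downstream, an EF-1α core (EFS) promoter constitutively drives puromycin N-acetyltransferase for selection of transduced cells, and a WPRE enhances transcript expression.

The construct is one half of a split dCas12a activator system. The zipper presumably pairs with a complementary zipper on an N-terminal half supplied from a separate construct, so a functional activator is reconstituted only when both halves are expressed. Because this half is made only under hypoxia, it serves as a hypoxia-sensing input for multi-input signal integration and logic-gated gene activation.
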