Addgene plasmid #140227: pSLQ8629 pHR-HREYBTATA-RR12EE345L-C term (406) dLbCpf1-2XNLS-miniVPR-mCherry-EFS-Puro-WPRE
Purpose: Hypoxia-inducible expression of leucine zipper with C terminal dCpf1 (Cas12a) 406-split half fused to miniVPR. Constitutive EFS-driven puromycin resistance.
Depositing lab: Stanley Qi. Depositing organization: Stanford University. Publication: Multiple Input Sensing and Signal Integration Using a Split Cas12a System. Kempton HR, Goudy LE, Love KS, Qi LS. Mol Cell. 2020 Jan 30. pii: S1097-2765(20)30037-X. doi: 10.1016/j.molcel.2020.01.016. PubMed 32027839.
Backbone
  Vector backbone: pHR
  Vector type: Mammalian Expression, Lentiviral
  Selectable markers: Puromycin
Growth in bacteria
  Bacterial resistance: Ampicillin, 100 μg/mL
  Growth temperature: 37°C
  Growth strain: NEB Stable
  Copy number: High Copy
Gene/Insert
  Gene/Insert name: zipper with dLbCpf1 (Cas12a) C terminal half (406) fused to miniVPR
  Species: Synthetic
  Promoter: HRE (Hypoxia inducible)
  Cloning method: Gibson Cloning
  Sequencing primers: 5′ cgggtttattacagggacagcagag
Terms and licenses: Academic/Nonprofit Terms; Industry Terms: Not Available to Industry
How to cite: pSLQ8629 pHR-HREYBTATA-RR12EE345L-C term (406) dLbCpf1-2XNLS-miniVPR-mCherry-EFS-Puro-WPRE was a gift from Stanley Qi (Addgene plasmid # 140227 ; http://n2t.net/addgene:140227 ; RRID:Addgene_140227)
